Addgene plasmid #156922: pD649-HAsp-SEMA7A-Fc(DAPA)-AviTag-6xHis
Purpose: Mammalian expression of cell-surface protein extracellular domain fused to Fc(DAPA)-Avi-6xHis. Protein is secreted from cells.
Depositing lab: Chris Garcia. Depositing organization: Stanford University. Publication: A Human IgSF Cell-Surface Interactome Reveals a Complex Network of Protein-Protein Interactions. Wojtowicz WM, Vielmetter J, Fernandes RA, Siepe DH, Eastman CL, Chisholm GB, Cox S, Klock H, Anderson PW, Rue SM, Miller JJ, Glaser SM, Bragstad ML, Vance J, Lam AW, Lesley SA, Zinn K, Garcia KC. Cell. 2020 Aug 20;182(4):1027-1043.e17. doi: 10.1016/j.cell.2020.07.025. PubMed 32822567.
Backbone
  Vector backbone: pD649
  Backbone size w/o insert (bp): 6106
  Vector type: Mammalian Expression
Growth in bacteria
  Bacterial resistance: Ampicillin, 100 μg/mL
  Growth temperature: 37°C
  Growth strain: DH5alpha
  Copy number: High Copy
Gene/Insert
  Gene/Insert name: SEMA7A (alt name: SEM7A)
  Species: H. sapiens (human)
  Insert size (bp): 1806
  Mutation: Fc region of human IgG contains D265A and P329A mutations (DAPA)
  Entrez Gene: SEMA7A (a.k.a. CD108, CDw108, H-SEMA-K1, H-Sema-L, JMH, PFIC11, SEMAK1, SEMAL)
  Promoter: CMV/SP6
  Tag / fusion protein: Fc(DAPA)-AviTag-6xHis (C terminal on backbone)
  Cloning method: Restriction Enzyme; 5′ cloning site GCGGCCGC (not destroyed); 3′ cloning site GGCGCGCC (not destroyed)
  Sequencing primers: 5′ ATTTAGGTGACACTATAG; 3′ CACGTACCAGTTGAACTTCACC
Resource information
  A portion of this plasmid was derived from a plasmid made by: synthesis by ThermoFisher
Terms and licenses: Academic/Nonprofit Terms; Industry Terms: Not Available to Industry
Depositor comments: Some plasmids in this collection may have an IS4-like element ISVsa5 family transposase upstream of the CMV promoter.
How to cite: pD649-HAsp-SEMA7A-Fc(DAPA)-AviTag-6xHis was a gift from Chris Garcia (Addgene plasmid # 156922 ; http://n2t.net/addgene:156922 ; RRID:Addgene_156922)
