[The description below was written by a language model from this plasmid's Addgene catalogue record and pLannotate feature annotations shown in this document.]
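Description:
pD649-HAsp-SEMA7A-Fc(DAPA)-AviTag-6xHis is a mammalian expression plasmid built on the pD649 backbone for producing a secreted, soluble form of the human semaphorin 7A (SEMA7A, also known as CD108) extracellular domain. It is maintained in E. coli as a high-copy plasmid through a ColE1/pUC-type origin and selected with ampicillin via a full-length β-lactamase gene. The feature table also shows an SV40 early promoter and bacterial EM7 promoter driving a puromycin N-acetyltransferase sequence followed by an SV40 polyadenylation signal, which could provide puromycin selection in mammalian cells, although the record does not describe that use. Short remnants of KanR, lacZα, ble and an f1 origin are annotated only as fragments and are probably nonfunctional backbone leftovers.

The expression cassette uses the human CMV immediate-early enhancer and promoter, followed by a portion of CMV intron A and an SP6 promoter that doubles as a sequencing primer site. The open reading frame begins with a secretion leader: the plasmid name indicates an HA signal peptide, while the automated annotation matched a short fragment to an immunoglobulin heavy chain signal sequence. This directs the approximately 1.8 kb SEMA7A ectodomain, cloned between retained NotI and AscI sites, into the secretory pathway. It is fused in frame at its C terminus to a human IgG1 Fc region carrying the D265A and P329A (DAPA) substitutions, generally used to blunt Fc effector binding, then an AviTag for site-specific biotinylation by BirA and a 6xHis tag for metal-affinity purification. A bovine growth hormone polyadenylation signal ends the transcript. The AviTag and His tag are not annotated in the feature table. The plasmid belongs to a collection made for mapping human cell-surface protein interactions, and the depositor notes that some members may carry an IS4-like transposase insertion upstream of the CMV promoter.
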