Features (pLannotate 1.2.2; 21 found; start..end, strand, type, name):
    119..143     -  CDS            KanR (fragment): aminoglycoside phosphotransferase; aph(3')-Ia; confers resistance to kanamycin
    254..842     +  rep_origin     ori: high-copy-number ColE1/pMB1/pBR322/pUC origin of replication
   1067..1084    +  terminator     rrnB T2 terminator (fragment): transcription terminator T2 from the E. coli rrnB gene
   1109..1128    -  CDS            lacZα (fragment): LacZα fragment of β-galactosidase; lacZ fragment
   1584..1600    +  protein_bind   lac operator: The lac repressor binds to the lac operator to inhibit transcription in E. coli. This inhibition can be relieved by adding lactose or isopropyl-β-D-thiogalactopyranoside (IPTG). lac repressor encoded by lacI
   1843..2146    +  enhancer       CMV enhancer: human cytomegalovirus immediate early enhancer
   2147..2350    +  promoter       CMV promoter: human cytomegalovirus (CMV) immediate early promoter
   2486..2529    +  intron         CMV intron (fragment): modified intron A from human cytomegalovirus
   2581..2599    +  promoter       SP6 promoter: promoter for bacteriophage SP6 RNA polymerase
   2603..2640    +  CDS            IgH signal sequence (fragment): signal sequence from the mouse immunoglobulin heavy chain variable region
   2746..4554    +  CDS            SEMA7A (fragment): SEM7A_HUMAN - Also known as CD108, SEMAL. Experimental evidence at protein level: Swiss-Prot protein existence level 1. Plays an important role in integrin-mediated signaling and functions both in regulating cell migration and immune responses. Promotes formation of focal adhesion complexes, activation of the protein kinase PTK2/FAK1 and subsequent phosphorylation of MAPK1 and MAPK3. Promotes production of proinflammatory cytokines by monocytes and macrophages. Plays an important role in modulating inflammation and T-cell-mediated immune responses. Promotes axon growth in the embryonic olfacto
   4570..5247    +  CDS            IGHG1 (fragment): IGHG1_HUMAN - Experimental evidence at protein level: Swiss-Prot protein existence level 1. Constant region of immunoglobulin heavy chains. Immunoglobulins, also known as antibodies, are membrane-bound or secreted glycoproteins produced by B lymphocytes. In the recognition phase of humoral immunity, the membrane-bound immunoglobulins serve as receptors which, upon binding of a specific antigen, trigger the clonal expansion and differentiation of B lymphocytes into immunoglobulins- secreting plasma cells. Secreted immunoglobulins mediate the effector phase of humoral immunity, which results in
   5462..5573    +  polyA_signal   bGH poly(A) signal: bovine growth hormone polyadenylation signal
   5574..5682    +  rep_origin     f1 ori (fragment): f1 bacteriophage origin of replication; arrow indicates direction of (+) strand synthesis
   5696..6025    +  promoter       SV40 promoter: SV40 enhancer and early promoter
   6073..6120    +  promoter       EM7 promoter: synthetic bacterial promoter&nbsp
   6139..6738    +  CDS            PuroR (fragment): puromycin N-acetyltransferase; pac from Streptomyces; confers resistance to puromycin
   6748..6873    +  CDS            ble (fragment): BLE_KLEPN - Experimental evidence at protein level: Swiss-Prot protein existence level 1. Binding protein with a strong affinity to the bleomycin family of antibiotics. Binds to CL990; an antimitotic-antibiotic compound. From Klebsiella pneumoniae.
   6868..6989    +  polyA_signal   SV40 poly(A) signal: SV40 polyadenylation signal
   7042..7902    -  CDS            AmpR: β-lactamase; bla; confers resistance to ampicillin, carbenicillin, and related antibiotics
   7905..89      -  promoter       AmpR promoter (fragment) (across the origin): bla
>Addgene plasmid #156922 | pD649-HAsp-SEMA7A-Fc(DAPA)-AviTag-6xHis | depositor full sequence | sequence record 302953 | Full Sequence
TTTCAATATTATTGAAGCATTTATCAGGGTTATTGTCTCATGAGCGGATACATATTTGAATGTATTTAGA
AAAATAAACAAATAGGGGTCAGTGTTACAACCAATTAACCAATTCTGAACATTATCGCGAGCCCATTTAT
ACCTGAATATGGCTCATAACACCCCTTGCTCATGACCAAAATCCCTTAACGTGAGTTACGCGCGCGTCGT
TCCACTGAGCGTCAGACCCCGTAGAAAAGATCAAAGGATCTTCTTGAGATCCTTTTTTTCTGCGCGTAAT
CTGCTGCTTGCAAACAAAAAAACCACCGCTACCAGCGGTGGTTTGTTTGCCGGATCAAGAGCTACCAACT
CTTTTTCCGAAGGTAACTGGCTTCAGCAGAGCGCAGATACCAAATACTGTTCTTCTAGTGTAGCCGTAGT
TAGCCCACCACTTCAAGAACTCTGTAGCACCGCCTACATACCTCGCTCTGCTAATCCTGTTACCAGTGGC
TGCTGCCAGTGGCGATAAGTCGTGTCTTACCGGGTTGGACTCAAGACGATAGTTACCGGATAAGGCGCAG
CGGTCGGGCTGAACGGGGGGTTCGTGCACACAGCCCAGCTTGGAGCGAACGACCTACACCGAACTGAGAT
ACCTACAGCGTGAGCTATGAGAAAGCGCCACGCTTCCCGAAGGGAGAAAGGCGGACAGGTATCCGGTAAG
CGGCAGGGTCGGAACAGGAGAGCGCACGAGGGAGCTTCCAGGGGGAAACGCCTGGTATCTTTATAGTCCT
GTCGGGTTTCGCCACCTCTGACTTGAGCGTCGATTTTTGTGATGCTCGTCAGGGGGGCGGAGCCTATGGA
AAAACGCCAGCAACGCGGCCTTTTTACGGTTCCTGGCCTTTTGCTGGCCTTTTGCTCACATGTTCTTTCC
TGCGTTATCCCCTGATTCTGTGGATAACCGTATTACCGCCTTTGAGTGAGCTGATACCGCTCGCCGCAGC
CGAACGACCGAGCGCAGCGAGTCAGTGAGCGAGGAAGCGGAAGGCGAGAGTAGGGAACTGCCAGGCATCA
AACTAAGCAGAAGGCCCCTGACGGATGGCCTTTTTGCGTTTCTACAAACTCTTTCTGTGTTGTAAAACGA
CGGCCAGTCTTAAGCTCGGGCCCCCTGGGCGGTTCTGATAACGAGTAATCGTTAATCCGCAAATAACGTA
AAAACCCGCTTCGGCGGGTTTTTTTATGGGGGGAGTTTAGGGAAAGAGCATTTGTCAGAATATTTAAGGG
CGCCTGTCACTTTGCTTGATATATGAGAATTATTTAACCTTATAAATGAGAAAAAAGCAACGCACTTTAA
ATAAGATACGTTGCTTTTTCGATTGATGAACACCTATAATTAAACTATTCATCTATTATTTATGATTTTT
TGTATATACAATATTTCTAGTTTGTTAAAGAGAATTAAGAAAATAAATCTCGAAAATAATAAAGGGAAAA
TCAGTTTTTGATATCAAAATTATACATGTCAACGATAATACAAAATATAATACAAACTATAAGATGTTAT
CAGTATTTATTATCATTTAGAATAAATTTTGTGTCGCCCTTAATTGTGAGCGGATAACAATTACGAGCTT
CATGCACAGTGGCGTTGACTCAATATTGGCCATTAGCCATATTATTCATTGGTTATATAGCATAAATCAA
TATTGGCTATTGGCCATTGCATACGTTGTATCTATATCATAATATGTACATTTATATTGGCTCATGTCCA
ATATGACCGCCATGTTGGCATTGATTATTGACTAGTTATTAATAGTAATCAATTACGGGGTCATTAGTTC
ATAGCCCATATATGGAGTTCCGCGTTACATAACTTACGGTAAATGGCCCGCCTGGCTGACCGCCCAACGA
CCCCCGCCCATTGACGTCAATAATGACGTATGTTCCCATAGTAACGCCAATAGGGACTTTCCATTGACGT
CAATGGGTGGAGTATTTACGGTAAACTGCCCACTTGGCAGTACATCAAGTGTATCATATGCCAAGTACGC
CCCCTATTGACGTCAATGACGGTAAATGGCCCGCCTGGCATTATGCCCAGTACATGACCTTATGGGACTT
TCCTACTTGGCAGTACATCTACGTATTAGTCATCGCTATTACCATGGTGATGCGGTTTTGGCAGTACATC
AATGGGCGTGGATAGCGGTTTGACTCACGGGGATTTCCAAGTCTCCACCCCATTGACGTCAATGGGAGTT
TGTTTTGGCACCAAAATCAACGGGACTTTCCAAAATGTCGTAACAACTCCGCCCCATTGACGCAAATGGG
CGGTAGGCGTGTACGGTGGGAGGTCTATATAAGCAGAGCTCGTTTAGTGAACCGTCAGATCGCCTGGAGA
CGCCATCCACGCTGTTTTGACCTCCATAGAAGACACCGGGACCGATCCAGCCTCCGCGGCCGGGAACGGT
GCATTGGAACGCGGATTCCCCGTGCCAAGAGTGACGTAAGTACCGCCTATAGAGTCTATAGGCCCACCCC
CTTGGCTTCGTTAGAACGCGGCTACAATTAATACATAACCTTATGTATCATACACATACGATTTAGGTGA
CACTATAGAATAACATCCACTTTGCCTTTCTCTCCACAGGTGTCCACTCCCAGGTCCAACTGCACCTCGG
TTCTATCGAAAACGCGCCTGCTAGCGCCACCATGAAGACCATCATTGCCCTGAGCTACATCTTCTGCCTG
GTGTTCGCTGCGGCCGCCGCTCAAGGACATCTTAGAAGCGGCCCTAGAATCTTCGCCGTGTGGAAGGGAC
ACGTCGGCCAGGACAGAGTGGATTTCGGACAGACCGAGCCTCACACCGTGCTGTTTCACGAGCCTGGCTC
TAGCTCTGTGTGGGTTGGAGGCAGAGGCAAGGTGTACCTGTTCGACTTCCCCGAGGGCAAGAATGCCTCT
GTGCGGACCGTGAATATCGGCAGCACAAAGGGCAGCTGTCTGGACAAGAGAGACTGCGAGAACTACATCA
CCCTGCTGGAAAGAAGAAGCGAGGGCCTGCTGGCCTGTGGCACCAATGCTAGACACCCCAGCTGCTGGAA
CCTGGTCAATGGCACAGTGGTGCCTCTGGGCGAGATGAGAGGCTACGCCCCTTTTAGCCCCGACGAGAAT
AGCCTGGTGCTGTTCGAAGGCGACGAGGTGTACAGCACCATCCGGAAGCAAGAGTACAACGGCAAGATCC
CCAGATTCCGGCGGATCAGAGGCGAGAGCGAGCTGTACACAAGCGACACCGTGATGCAGAACCCTCAGTT
CATCAAGGCCACCATCGTGCACCAGGACCAGGCCTACGACGACAAGATCTACTACTTCTTCAGAGAGGAC
AACCCCGACAAGAACCCCGAGGCTCCTCTGAACGTGTCAAGAGTGGCCCAGCTGTGCAGAGGCGATCAAG
GCGGAGAAAGCAGCCTGAGCGTGTCCAAGTGGAACACCTTCCTGAAGGCCATGCTCGTGTGTTCCGATGC
CGCCACCAACAAGAACTTCAACCGGCTGCAGGATGTGTTCCTGCTGCCTGATCCTTCTGGCCAGTGGCGG
GATACAAGAGTGTACGGCGTGTTCAGCAACCCCTGGAACTACAGCGCCGTGTGCGTGTACAGCCTGGGCG
ACATCGACAAGGTGTTCAGAACCTCCAGCCTGAAGGGCTACCACAGCAGCCTGCCTAATCCTCGGCCTGG
CAAGTGTCTGCCAGACCAGCAGCCTATTCCTACCGAGACATTCCAGGTGGCCGACAGACATCCTGAGGTG
GCCCAACGAGTGGAACCTATGGGCCCTCTGAAAACCCCTCTGTTCCACAGCAAGTACCACTACCAGAAAG
TGGCCGTGCACAGAATGCAGGCCTCTCACGGCGAGACTTTCCACGTGCTGTACCTGACCACCGACAGGGG
CACAATCCACAAGGTTGTGGAACCCGGCGAGCAAGAGCACAGCTTCGCCTTCAACATCATGGAAATCCAG
CCTTTCAGACGGGCCGCTGCCATCCAGACAATGTCTCTGGATGCCGAGCGGCGGAAGCTGTACGTTAGCT
CTCAGTGGGAAGTGTCCCAGGTGCCACTGGATCTGTGCGAAGTGTATGGCGGCGGATGTCACGGCTGTCT
GATGAGCAGAGATCCCTACTGCGGCTGGGATCAGGGCAGATGCATCAGCATCTACAGCAGCGAGAGAAGC
GTGCTGCAGAGCATCAATCCTGCCGAGCCACACAAAGAGTGCCCCAATCCTAAGCCTGACAAGGCCCCTC
TGCAGAAAGTGTCTCTGGCCCCTAACAGCCGGTACTACCTGAGCTGCCCCATGGAAAGCAGACACGCCAC
CTACAGCTGGCGGCACAAAGAAAACGTGGAACAGTCCTGCGAGCCCGGCCACCAGTCTCCAAATTGCATC
CTGTTCATCGAGAACCTGACAGCCCAGCAGTACGGCCACTACTTCTGCGAAGCCCAAGAGGGCAGCTACT
TTAGAGAGGCCCAGCACTGGCAGCTGCTGCCCGAGGATGGAATTATGGCCGAGCATCTGCTGGGACACGC
CTGTGGCGCGCCGGGCGGCGACAAGACCCACACCTGCCCCCCCTGCCCAGCTCCAGAACTGCTGGGAGGG
CCTTCCGTGTTCCTGTTCCCCCCCAAGCCCAAGGACACCCTGATGATCAGCAGGACCCCCGAGGTGACCT
GCGTGGTGGTGGCCGTGTCCCACGAGGACCCAGAGGTGAAGTTCAACTGGTACGTGGACGGCGTGGAGGT
GCACAACGCCAAGACCAAGCCCAGAGAGGAGCAGTACAACAGCACCTACAGGGTGGTGTCCGTGCTGACC
GTGCTGCACCAGGACTGGCTGAACGGCAAAGAATACAAGTGCAAAGTCTCCAACAAGGCCCTGGCTGCCC
CAATCGAAAAGACAATCAGCAAGGCCAAGGGCCAGCCACGGGAGCCCCAGGTGTACACCCTGCCCCCCAG
CCGGGAGGAGATGACCAAGAACCAGGTGTCCCTGACCTGTCTGGTGAAGGGCTTCTACCCCAGCGATATC
GCCGTGGAGTGGGAGAGCAACGGCCAGCCCGAGAACAACTACAAGACCACCCCCCCAGTGCTGGACAGCG
ACGGCAGCTTCTTCCTGTACAGCAAGCTGACCGTGGACAAGTCCAGGTGGCAGCAGGGCAACGTGTTCAG
CTGCAGCGTGATGCACGAGGCCCTGCACAACCACTACACCCAGAAGTCCCTGAGCCTGAGCCCCGGCGGC
AGCGGTCTTAATGATATTTTCGAGGCTCAGAAGATTGAGTGGCATGAACACCACCACCATCACCACTAAG
GCCGGCCTGTAGTCACTGGCACAACGCGTTACCCGGTAAGCCAATCGGGTATACACGGTCGTCATACTGC
AGACAGGGTTCTTCTACTTTGCAAGATAGTCTTGAGTAGTAAAATAAATAGATAGAGAAAATCAGCCTCG
ACTGTGCCTTCTAGTTGCCAGCCATCTGTTGTTTGCCCCTCCCCCGTGCCTTCCTTGACCCTGGAAGGTG
CCACTCCCACTGTCCTTTCCTAATAAAATGAGGAAATTGCATCACAACACTCAACCCTATCTCGGTCTAT
TCTTTTGATTTATAAGGGATTTTGCCGATTTCGGCCTATTGGTTAAAAAATGAGCTGATTTAACAAAAAT
TTAACGCGAATTAATTCTGTGGAATGTGTGTCAGTTAGGGTGTGGAAAGTCCCCAGGCTCCCCAGCAGGC
AGAAGTATGCAAAGCATGCATCTCAATTAGTCAGCAACCAGGTGTGGAAAGTCCCCAGGCTCCCCAGCAG
GCAGAAGTATGCAAAGCATGCATCTCAATTAGTCAGCAACCATAGTCCCGCCCCTAACTCCGCCCATCCC
GCCCCTAACTCCGCCCAGTTCCGCCCATTCTCCGCCCCATGGCTGACTAATTTTTTTTATTTATGCAGAG
GCCGAGGCCGCCTCTGCCTCTGAGCTATTCCAGAAGTAGTGAGGAGGCTTTTTTGGAGGCCTAGGCTTTT
GCAAAAAGCTCCCGGGAGCTTGTATATCCATTTTCGGATCTGATCAGCACGTGTTGACAATTAATCATCG
GCATAGTATATCGGCATAGTATAATACGACAAGGTGAGGAACTAAACCATGACCGAGTACAAGCCCACGG
TGCGCCTCGCCACCCGCGACGACGTCCCCAGGGCCGTACGCACCCTCGCCGCCGCGTTCGCCGACTACCC
CGCCACGCGCCACACCGTCGATCCGGACCGCCACATCGAGCGGGTCACCGAGCTGCAAGAACTCTTCCTC
ACGCGCGTCGGGCTCGACATCGGCAAGGTGTGGGTCGCGGACGACGGCGCCGCGGTGGCGGTCTGGACCA
CGCCGGAGAGCGTCGAAGCGGGGGCGGTGTTCGCCGAGATCGGCCCGCGCATGGCCGAGTTGAGCGGTTC
CCGGCTGGCCGCGCAGCAACAGATGGAAGGCCTCCTGGCGCCGCACCGGCCCAAGGAGCCCGCGTGGTTC
CTGGCCACCGTCGGCGTCTCGCCCGACCACCAGGGCAAGGGTCTGGGCAGCGCCGTCGTGCTCCCCGGAG
TGGAGGCGGCCGAGCGCGCCGGGGTGCCCGCCTTCCTGGAGACATCCGCGCCCCGCAACCTCCCCTTCTA
CGAGCGGCTCGGCTTCACCGTCACCGCCGACGTCGAGGTGCCCGAAGGACCGCGCACCTGGTGCATGACC
CGCAAGCCCGGTGCCTGACACGTGCTACGAGATTTCGATTCCACCGCCGCCTTCTATGAAAGGTTGGGCT
TCGGAATCGTTTTCCGGGACGCCGGCTGGATGATCCTCCAGCGCGGGGATCTCATGCTGGAGTTCTTCGC
CCACCCCAACTTGTTTATTGCAGCTTATAATGGTTACAAATAAAGCAATAGCATCACAAATTTCACAAAT
AAAGCATTTTTTTCACTGCATTCTAGTTGTGGTTTGTCCAAACTCATCAATGTATCTTATCATGTCTGTA
TACCGTCGACCTCTAGCTAGAGCTTGGCGTAATCATGGTCATTACCAATGCTTAATCAGTGAGGCACCTA
TCTCAGCGATCTGTCTATTTCGTTCATCCATAGTTGCCTGACTCCCCGTCGTGTAGATAACTACGATACG
GGAGGGCTTACCATCTGGCCCCAGCGCTGCGATGATACCGCGAGAACCACGCTCACCGGCTCCGGATTTA
TCAGCAATAAACCAGCCAGCCGGAAGGGCCGAGCGCAGAAGTGGTCCTGCAACTTTATCCGCCTCCATCC
AGTCTATTAATTGTTGCCGGGAAGCTAGAGTAAGTAGTTCGCCAGTTAATAGTTTGCGCAACGTTGTTGC
CATCGCTACAGGCATCGTGGTGTCACGCTCGTCGTTTGGTATGGCTTCATTCAGCTCCGGTTCCCAACGA
TCAAGGCGAGTTACATGATCCCCCATGTTGTGCAAAAAAGCGGTTAGCTCCTTCGGTCCTCCGATCGTTG
TCAGAAGTAAGTTGGCCGCAGTGTTATCACTCATGGTTATGGCAGCACTGCATAATTCTCTTACTGTCAT
GCCATCCGTAAGATGCTTTTCTGTGACTGGTGAGTACTCAACCAAGTCATTCTGAGAATAGTGTATGCGG
CGACCGAGTTGCTCTTGCCCGGCGTCAATACGGGATAATACCGCGCCACATAGCAGAACTTTAAAAGTGC
TCATCATTGGAAAACGTTCTTCGGGGCGAAAACTCTCAAGGATCTTACCGCTGTTGAGATCCAGTTCGAT
GTAACCCACTCGTGCACCCAACTGATCTTCAGCATCTTTTACTTTCACCAGCGTTTCTGGGTGAGCAAAA
ACAGGAAGGCAAAATGCCGCAAAAAAGGGAATAAGGGCGACACGGAAATGTTGAATACTCATATTCTTCC
TT
