>Addgene plasmid #156922 | pD649-HAsp-SEMA7A-Fc(DAPA)-AviTag-6xHis | depositor partial sequence | sequence record 302954 | insert (extracellular domain)
GCTCAAGGACATCTTAGAAGCGGCCCTAGAATCTTCGCCGTGTGGAAGGGACACGTCGGCCAGGACAGAG
TGGATTTCGGACAGACCGAGCCTCACACCGTGCTGTTTCACGAGCCTGGCTCTAGCTCTGTGTGGGTTGG
AGGCAGAGGCAAGGTGTACCTGTTCGACTTCCCCGAGGGCAAGAATGCCTCTGTGCGGACCGTGAATATC
GGCAGCACAAAGGGCAGCTGTCTGGACAAGAGAGACTGCGAGAACTACATCACCCTGCTGGAAAGAAGAA
GCGAGGGCCTGCTGGCCTGTGGCACCAATGCTAGACACCCCAGCTGCTGGAACCTGGTCAATGGCACAGT
GGTGCCTCTGGGCGAGATGAGAGGCTACGCCCCTTTTAGCCCCGACGAGAATAGCCTGGTGCTGTTCGAA
GGCGACGAGGTGTACAGCACCATCCGGAAGCAAGAGTACAACGGCAAGATCCCCAGATTCCGGCGGATCA
GAGGCGAGAGCGAGCTGTACACAAGCGACACCGTGATGCAGAACCCTCAGTTCATCAAGGCCACCATCGT
GCACCAGGACCAGGCCTACGACGACAAGATCTACTACTTCTTCAGAGAGGACAACCCCGACAAGAACCCC
GAGGCTCCTCTGAACGTGTCAAGAGTGGCCCAGCTGTGCAGAGGCGATCAAGGCGGAGAAAGCAGCCTGA
GCGTGTCCAAGTGGAACACCTTCCTGAAGGCCATGCTCGTGTGTTCCGATGCCGCCACCAACAAGAACTT
CAACCGGCTGCAGGATGTGTTCCTGCTGCCTGATCCTTCTGGCCAGTGGCGGGATACAAGAGTGTACGGC
GTGTTCAGCAACCCCTGGAACTACAGCGCCGTGTGCGTGTACAGCCTGGGCGACATCGACAAGGTGTTCA
GAACCTCCAGCCTGAAGGGCTACCACAGCAGCCTGCCTAATCCTCGGCCTGGCAAGTGTCTGCCAGACCA
GCAGCCTATTCCTACCGAGACATTCCAGGTGGCCGACAGACATCCTGAGGTGGCCCAACGAGTGGAACCT
ATGGGCCCTCTGAAAACCCCTCTGTTCCACAGCAAGTACCACTACCAGAAAGTGGCCGTGCACAGAATGC
AGGCCTCTCACGGCGAGACTTTCCACGTGCTGTACCTGACCACCGACAGGGGCACAATCCACAAGGTTGT
GGAACCCGGCGAGCAAGAGCACAGCTTCGCCTTCAACATCATGGAAATCCAGCCTTTCAGACGGGCCGCT
GCCATCCAGACAATGTCTCTGGATGCCGAGCGGCGGAAGCTGTACGTTAGCTCTCAGTGGGAAGTGTCCC
AGGTGCCACTGGATCTGTGCGAAGTGTATGGCGGCGGATGTCACGGCTGTCTGATGAGCAGAGATCCCTA
CTGCGGCTGGGATCAGGGCAGATGCATCAGCATCTACAGCAGCGAGAGAAGCGTGCTGCAGAGCATCAAT
CCTGCCGAGCCACACAAAGAGTGCCCCAATCCTAAGCCTGACAAGGCCCCTCTGCAGAAAGTGTCTCTGG
CCCCTAACAGCCGGTACTACCTGAGCTGCCCCATGGAAAGCAGACACGCCACCTACAGCTGGCGGCACAA
AGAAAACGTGGAACAGTCCTGCGAGCCCGGCCACCAGTCTCCAAATTGCATCCTGTTCATCGAGAACCTG
ACAGCCCAGCAGTACGGCCACTACTTCTGCGAAGCCCAAGAGGGCAGCTACTTTAGAGAGGCCCAGCACT
GGCAGCTGCTGCCCGAGGATGGAATTATGGCCGAGCATCTGCTGGGACACGCCTGT
